Addgene plasmid #70887: pFOSGE_CUS1B01
Purpose: Gateway entry clone
Depositing lab: Alexander Stark. Depositing organization: Research Institute of Molecular Pathology (IMP). Publication: Transcriptional regulators form diverse groups with context-dependent regulatory functions. Stampfel G, Kazmar T, Frank O, Wienerroither S, Reiter F, Stark A. Nature. 2015 Nov 9. doi: 10.1038/nature15545. PubMed 26550828.
Backbone
  Vector backbone: pDONR221
  Backbone manufacturer: Invitrogen
  Backbone size w/o insert (bp): 4762
  Vector type: Gateway entry vector
Growth in bacteria
  Bacterial resistance: Kanamycin, 50 μg/mL
  Growth temperature: 37°C
  Growth strain: DH5alpha
  Copy number: High Copy
Gene/Insert
  Gene/Insert name: HP6 (alt names: FBgn0031613; CG15636, FBtr0077444)
  Species: D. melanogaster (fly)
  Insert size (bp): 318
  Entrez Gene: HP6 (a.k.a. Dmel_CG15636, CG15636, Dmel\CG15636, UMB, Umbrea, umbrea)
  Cloning method: Gateway Cloning
  Sequencing primers: 5′ M13-F20; 3′ M13R
Terms and licenses: Academic/Nonprofit Terms; Industry Terms: Not Available to Industry
How to cite: pFOSGE_CUS1B01 was a gift from Alexander Stark (Addgene plasmid # 70887 ; http://n2t.net/addgene:70887 ; RRID:Addgene_70887)
