[The description below was written by a language model from this plasmid's Addgene catalogue record.]
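Description:
pFOSGE_CUS1B01 is a Gateway entry clone built in the pDONR221 donor backbone and carrying the Drosophila melanogaster gene HP6 (also known as Umbrea or CG15636) as a 318 bp insert. It is a bacterial cloning plasmid rather than an expression vector: it is maintained at high copy number in standard E. coli cloning strains under kanamycin selection. The insert was introduced by Gateway recombination, which in a pDONR-type vector replaces the donor cassette with the gene of interest and normally leaves it flanked by attL recombination sites. The record does not include a feature table, so the exact site configuration, the presence or absence of a stop codon, and any additional sequence around the open reading frame are not stated. M13 forward and reverse primer sites flanking the insert are listed for sequence verification.

As an entry clone, the plasmid has no promoter recorded for driving HP6 expression and no tags or reporters. Its role is to serve as a source from which the HP6 sequence can be transferred by LR recombination into destination vectors that supply the promoter, fusion partners and host-specific elements needed for a given experiment. The associated work concerns the context-dependent regulatory functions of Drosophila transcriptional regulators, which suggests this clone is one member of a larger collection of factor coding sequences prepared for shuttling into functional assay vectors, although the record itself gives the purpose only as a Gateway entry clone.
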