>Addgene plasmid #70887 | pFOSGE_CUS1B01 | depositor partial sequence | sequence record 126829 | insert
ATGCCCAGCTCCACTTTGACGTCCTCTACTGCTCTTCCGGTGAAGCAACGAAATGGATTTGATCTTGGAC
TCGAACCGTTGCGGATCTTAGGAGCCTGCAACTGGTCCGGTAAGCTGACCTTTTTGATGCAGTGGAAGGG
TTGCGACGAAGCCGGCCTGGTGCCCGCCGAAGTGCTCAACGTTCGGTGCCCCCAAATGGTCATCTCGTTC
TACGAGGAGCGTATTGTGTTCACGGATGAGGGCGATGAAGAAGACTTGGAGTCGGACAATGGGTATGAGA
CCACTCCGAGTCCCAGGAAGAAACGATCACGAAATGCC
