>Addgene plasmid #70887 | pFOSGE_CUS1B01 | addgene partial sequence | sequence record 131750 | M13-Rev 5'-CAGGAAACAGCTATGACC-3'
GATGGCAATAATGATTTTATTTTGACTGATAGTGACCTGTTCGTTGCAACAAATTGATAAGCAATGCTTT
CTTATAATGCCAACTTTGTACAAGAAAGCTGGGTCGGCATTTCGTGATCGTTTCTTCCTGGGACTCGGAG
TGGTCTCATACCCATTGTCCGACTCCAAGTCTTCTTCATCGCCCTCATCCGTGAACACAATACGCTCCTC
GTAGAACGAGATGACCATTTGGGGGCACCGAACGTTGAGCACTTCGGCGGGCACCAGGCCGGCTTCGTCG
CAACCCTTCCACTGCATCAAAAAGGTCAGCTTACCGGACCAGTTGCAGGCTCCTAAGATCCGCAACGGTT
CGAGTCCAAGATCAAATCCATTTCGTTGCTTCACCGGAAGAGCAGTAGAGGACGTCAAAGTGGAGCTGGG
CTGAAGCCTGCTTTTTTGTACAAAGTTGGCATTATAAAAAAGCATTGCTCATCAATTTGTTGCAACGAAC
AGGTCACTATCAGTCAAAATAAAATCATTATTTGG
